>Addgene plasmid #106989 | pcDNA5-FRT-TetO-Snu114-fSNAPc | addgene full sequence | sequence record 205783 | Addgene NGS Result
GACGGATCGGGAGATCTCCCGATCCCCTATGGTGCACTCTCAGTACAATCTGCTCTGATGCCGCATAGTT
AAGCCAGTATCTGCTCCCTGCTTGTGTGTTGGAGGTCGCTGAGTAGTGCGCGAGCAAAATTTAAGCTACA
ACAAGGCAAGGCTTGACCGACAATTGCATGAAGAATCTGCTTAGGGTTAGGCGTTTTGCGCTGCTTCGCG
ATGTACGGGCCAGATATACGCGTTGACATTGATTATTGACTAGTTATTAATAGTAATCAATTACGGGGTC
ATTAGTTCATAGCCCATATATGGAGTTCCGCGTTACATAACTTACGGTAAATGGCCCGCCTGGCTGACCG
CCCAACGACCCCCGCCCATTGACGTCAATAATGACGTATGTTCCCATAGTAACGCCAATAGGGACTTTCC
ATTGACGTCAATGGGTGGAGTATTTACGGTAAACTGCCCACTTGGCAGTACATCAAGTGTATCATATGCC
AAGTACGCCCCCTATTGACGTCAATGACGGTAAATGGCCCGCCTGGCATTATGCCCAGTACATGACCTTA
TGGGACTTTCCTACTTGGCAGTACATCTACGTATTAGTCATCGCTATTACCATGGTGATGCGGTTTTGGC
AGTACATCAATGGGCGTGGATAGCGGTTTGACTCACGGGGATTTCCAAGTCTCCACCCCATTGACGTCAA
TGGGAGTTTGTTTTGGCACCAAAATCAACGGGACTTTCCAAAATGTCGTAACAACTCCGCCCCATTGACG
CAAATGGGCGGTAGGCGTGTACGGTGGGAGGTCTATATAAGCAGAGCTCTCCCTATCAGTGATAGAGATC
TCCCTATCAGTGATAGAGATCGTCGACGAGCTCGTTTAGTGAACCGTCAGATCGCCTGGAGACGCCATCC
ACGCTGTTTTGACCTCCATAGAAGACACCGGGACCGATCCAGCCTCCGGACTCTAGCGTTTAAACTTAAG
CTGCCACCATGGACAAGCTTTCCAGCGGTACCATGGATACCGACTTATATGATGAGTTTGGGAATTATAT
TGGACCAGAGCTTGATTCTGATGAAGATGATGATGAATTGGGTAGAGAGACCAAAGATCTTGATGAGATG
GATGATGATGACGACGACGATGACGTAGGAGATCATGACGATGACCACCCTGGGATGGAGGTGGTGCTGC
ATGAGGACAAGAAGTACTACCCAACAGCCGAGGAGGTGTATGGTCCTGAGGTGGAGACCATAGTTCAAGA
GGAAGACACTCAGCCTCTCACAGAACCCATTATTAAGCCAGTGAAAACCAAGAAATTCACTCTGATGGAG
CAGACATTACCTGTTACGGTGTATGAGATGGATTTCTTGGCGGATCTGATGGATAACTCAGAGCTCATCA
GAAATGTGACCCTTTGTGGACATCTCCACCATGGCAAGACATGTTTTGTGGATTGTTTAATTGAACAGAC
TCACCCGGAAATCAGAAAGCGCTATGACCAAGATCTGTGCTATACTGACATCCTCTTCACAGAGCAAGAG
AGAGGTGTAGGCATCAAAAGCACTCCTGTGACAGTGGTCTTGCCAGACACCAAAGGAAAATCTTATCTCT
TCAATATCATGGACACTCCAGGACATGTGAATTTCTCTGATGAGGTCACAGCTGGCTTGCGCATCTCAGA
TGGAGTGGTCCTTTTCATTGATGCTGCTGAGGGGGTGATGCTGAACACAGAGCGGCTGATCAAGCATGCG
GTGCAGGAGAGGCTGGCAGTCACTGTGTGCATCAACAAGATTGACCGGCTGATCCTGGAGCTGAAGCTGC
CTCCAACTGATGCTTATTACAAGCTGCGCCACATTGTGGATGAGGTCAATGGATTAATAAGCATGTATTC
CACTGATGAGAACCTGATCCTTTCCCCACTCCTGGGTAACGTCTGCTTCTCCAGCTCCCAGTACAGCATC
TGCTTCACGCTGGGCTCCTTTGCCAAGATCTATGCCGACACCTTTGGTGACATTAATTACCAAGAATTTG
CTAAAAGACTCTGGGGTGACATCTACTTCAACCCTAAGACGCGAAAGTTCACCAAAAAGGCCCCAACTAG
CAGCTCCCAGAGAAGTTTCGTGGAGTTTATCTTGGAGCCTCTTTATAAGATCCTCGCCCAGGTTGTAGGT
GACGTGGACACCAGCCTCCCACGGACCCTAGACGAGCTTGGCATCCACCTGACGAAGGAGGAGCTGAAGC
TGAACATCCGCCCCTTGCTCAGGCTGGTCTGCAAAAAGTTCTTTGGCGAGTTCACAGGCTTTGTGGACAT
GTGTGTGCAGCATATCCCTTCTCCAAAGGTGGGCGCCAAGCCCAAGATTGAGCACACCTACACCGGTGGT
GTGGACTCCGACCTCGGCGAGGCTATGAGTGACTGTGACCCTGATGGCCCCCTGATGTGCCACACTACTA
AGATGTACAGCACAGATGATGGAGTCCAGTTTCACGCCTTTGGCCGGGTGCTGAGTGGCACCATTCATGC
TGGGCAGCCTGTGAAGGTACTGGGGGAGAACTACACCCTGGAGGATGAGGAAGACTCCCAGATATGCACC
GTGGGCCGCCTTTGGATCTCTGTGGCCAGATACCACATCGAGGTGAACCGTGTTCCTGCTGGCAACTGGG
TTCTGATTGAAGGTGTTGATCAACCAATTGTGAAGACAGCAACCATAACCGAACCCCGAGGCAATGAGGA
GGCTCAGATTTTCCGACCCTTGAAGTTCAATACCACATCTGTTATCAAGATTGCTGTGGAGCCAGTCAAC
CCCTCAGAGCTGCCCAAGATGCTTGATGGCCTGCGCAAGGTCAACAAGAGCTATCCATCCCTCACCACCA
AGGTGGAGGAGTCTGGCGAGCATGTGATCCTGGGCACTGGGGAGCTCTACCTGGACTGTGTGATGCATGA
TTTGCGGAAGATGTACTCAGAGATAGACATCAAGGTGGCTGACCCAGTTGTCACGTTTTGTGAGACGGTG
GTGGAAACATCCTCCCTCAAGTGCTTTGCTGAAACGCCTAATAAGAAGAACAAGATCACCATGATTGCTG
AGCCTCTTGAGAAGGGCCTGGCAGAGGACATAGAGAATGAGGTGGTCCAGATTACGTGGAACAGGAAGAA
GCTGGGAGAGTTCTTCCAGACCAAGTACGATTGGGATCTGCTGGCTGCCCGTTCCATCTGGGCTTTTGGC
CCTGATGCGACTGGCCCCAACATTCTGGTGGATGATACTCTGCCCTCTGAGGTGGACAAGGCTCTTCTTG
GTTCAGTGAAGGACAGCATCGTTCAAGGTTTCCAGTGGGGAACCAGGGAGGGCCCCCTCTGTGATGAATT
GATTCGGAATGTCAAGTTTAAGATCCTGGATGCGGTGGTTGCCCAGGAGCCCCTGCACCGGGGCGGGGGC
CAGATCATCCCCACAGCCAGGAGAGTCGTCTACTCTGCCTTCCTCATGGCTACTCCTCGTCTGATGGAGC
CTTACTACTTTGTAGAGGTCCAGGCCCCTGCAGATTGCGTCTCTGCAGTTTATACCGTCCTGGCCAGGCG
CAGGGGGCACGTGACTCAGGATGCACCCATCCCAGGCTCCCCTCTGTACACCATCAAAGCTTTTATCCCG
GCCATCGACTCTTTTGGCTTTGAGACTGATCTCCGGACTCACACCCAGGGACAAGCCTTTTCTCTGTCTG
TCTTCCACCACTGGCAGATTGTGCCTGGTGATCCCCTGGACAAGAGCATTGTCATCCGCCCCTTGGAGCC
ACAGCCAGCTCCTCACCTGGCCCGGGAATTCATGATCAAAACCCGCCGTAGGAAGGGCCTCAGTGAAGAT
GTGAGCATCAGCAAATTCTTCGATGATCCTATGTTGCTGGAACTTGCCAAACAGGATGTTGTGCTCAATT
ACCCCATGTGCGGCCGCGGCTCCGGAGGCTCCGGCGGGAGCGGCATGGACAAAGACTGCGAAATGAAGCG
CACCACCCTGGATAGCCCTCTGGGCAAGCTGGAACTGTCTGGGTGCGAACAGGGCCTGCACCGTATCATC
TTCCTGGGCAAAGGAACATCTGCCGCCGACGCCGTGGAAGTGCCTGCCCCAGCCGCCGTGCTGGGCGGAC
CAGAGCCACTGATGCAGGCCACCGCCTGGCTCAACGCCTACTTTCACCAGCCTGAGGCCATCGAGGAGTT
CCCTGTGCCAGCCCTGCACCACCCAGTGTTCCAGCAGGAGAGCTTTACCCGCCAGGTGCTGTGGAAACTG
CTGAAAGTGGTGAAGTTCGGAGAGGTCATCAGCTACAGCCACCTGGCCGCCCTGGCCGGCAATCCCGCCG
CCACCGCCGCCGTGAAAACCGCCCTGAGCGGAAATCCCGTGCCCATTCTGATCCCCTGCCACCGGGTGGT
GCAGGGCGACCTGGACGTGGGGGGCTACGAGGGCGGGCTCGCCGTGAAAGAGTGGCTGCTGGCCCACGAG
GGCCACAGACTGGGCAAGCCTGGGCTGGGTTAGCTCGAGTCTAGAGGGCCCGTTTAAACCCGCTGATCAG
CCTCGACTGTGCCTTCTAGTTGCCAGCCATCTGTTGTTTGCCCCTCCCCCGTGCCTTCCTTGACCCTGGA
AGGTGCCACTCCCACTGTCCTTTCCTAATAAAATGAGGAAATTGCATCGCATTGTCTGAGTAGGTGTCAT
TCTATTCTGGGGGGTGGGGTGGGGCAGGACAGCAAGGGGGAGGATTGGGAAGACAATAGCAGGCATGCTG
GGGATGCGGTGGGCTCTATGGCTTCTGAGGCGGAAAGAACCAGCTGGGGCTCTAGGGGGTATCCCC
[124 nt withheld, positions 4827-4950]
C
[91 nt withheld, positions 4952-5042]
AGGGTGATGGTTCACGTACCTAGAAGTTCCTATTCCGAAGTTCCTATTCTCTAGAAAGTATAGGAACTTC
CTTGGCCAAAAAGCCTGAACTCACCGCGACGTCTGTCGAGAAGTTTCTGATCGAAAAGTTCGACAGCGTC
TCCGACCTGATGCAGCTCTCGGAGGGCGAAGAATCTCGTGCTTTCAGCTTCGATGTAGGAGGGCGTGGAT
ATGTCCTGCGGGTAAATAGCTGCGCCGATGGTTTCTACAAAGATCGTTATGTTTATCGGCACTTTGCATC
GGCCGCGCTCCCGATTCCGGAAGTGCTTGACATTGGGGAATTCAGCGAGAGCCTGACCTATTGCATCTCC
CGCCGTGCACAGGGTGTCACGTTGCAAGACCTGCCTGAAACCGAACTGCCCGCTGTTCTGCAGCCGGTCG
CGGAGGCCATGGATGCGATCGCTGCGGCCGATCTTAGCCAGACGAGCGGGTTCGGCCCATTCGGACCGCA
AGGAATCGGTCAATACACTACATGGCGTGATTTCATATGCGCGATTGCTGATCCCCATGTGTATCACTGG
CAAACTGTGATGGACGACACCGTCAGTGCGTCCGTCGCGCAGGCTCTCGATGAGCTGATGCTTTGGGCCG
AGGACTGCCCCGAAGTCCGGCACCTCGTGCACGCGGATTTCGGCTCCAACAATGTCCTGACGGACAATGG
CCGCATAACAGCGGTCATTGACTGGAGCGAGGCGATGTTCGGGGATTCCCAATACGAGGTCGCCAACATC
TTCTTCTGGAGGCCGTGGTTGGCTTGTATGGAGCAGCAGACGCGCTACTTCGAGCGGAGGCATCCGGAGC
TTGCAGGATCGCCGCGGCTCCGGGCGTATATGCTCCGCATTGGTCTTGACCAACTCTATCAGAGCTTGGT
TGACGGCAATTTCGATGATGCAGCTTGGGCGCAGGGTCGATGCGACGCAATCGTCCGATCCGGAGCCGGG
ACTGTCGGGCGTACACAAATCGCCCGCAGAAGCGCGGCCGTCTGGACCGATGGCTGTGTAGAAGTACTCG
CCGATAGTGGAAACCGACGCCCCAGCACTCGTCCGAGGGCAAAGGAATAGCACGTACTACGAGATTTCGA
TTCCACCGCCGCCTTCTATGAAAGGTTGGGCTTCGGAATCGTTTTCCGGGACGCCGGCTGGATGATCCTC
CAGCGCGGGGATCTCATGCTGGAGTTCTTCGCCCACCCCAACTTGTTTATTGCAGCTTATAATGGTTACA
AATAAAGCAATAGCATCACAAATTTCACAAATAAAGCATTTTTTTCACTGCATTCTAGTTGTGGTTTGTC
CAAACTCATCAATGTATCTTATCATGTCTGTATACCGTCGACCTCTAGCTAGAGCTTGGCGTAATCATGG
TCATAGCTGTTTCCTGTGTGAAATTGTTATCCGCTCACAATTCCACACAACATACGAGCCGGAAGCATAA
AGTGTAAAGCCTGGGGTGCCTAATGAGTGAGCTAACTCACATTAATTGCGTTGCGCTCACTGCCCGCTTT
CCAGTCGGGAAACCTGTCGTGCCAGCTGCATTAATGAATCGGCCAACGCGCGGGGAGAGGCGGTTTGCGT
ATTGGGCGCTCTTCCGCTTCCTCGCTCACTGACTCGCTGCGCTCGGTCGTTCGGCTGCGGCGAGCGGTAT
CAGCTCACTCAAAGGCGGTAATACGGTTATCCACAGAATCAGGGGATAACGCAGGAAAGAACATGTGAGC
AAAAGGCCAGCAAAAGGCCAGGAACCGTAAAAAGGCCGCGTTGCTGGCGTTTTTCCATAGGCTCCGCCCC
CCTGACGAGCATCACAAAAATCGACGCTCAAGTCAGAGGTGGCGAAACCCGACAGGACTATAAAGATACC
AGGCGTTTCCCCCTGGAAGCTCCCTCGTGCGCTCTCCTGTTCCGACCCTGCCGCTTACCGGATACCTGTC
CGCCTTTCTCCCTTCGGGAAGCGTGGCGCTTTCTCATAGCTCACGCTGTAGGTATCTCAGTTCGGTGTAG
GTCGTTCGCTCCAAGCTGGGCTGTGTGCACGAACCCCCCGTTCAGCCCGACCGCTGCGCCTTATCCGGTA
ACTATCGTCTTGAGTCCAACCCGGTAAGACACGACTTATCGCCACTGGCAGCAGCCACTGGTAACAGGAT
TAGCAGAGCGAGGTATGTAGGCGGTGCTACAGAGTTCTTGAAGTGGTGGCCTAACTACGGCTACACTAGA
AGAACAGTATTTGGTATCTGCGCTCTGCTGAAGCCAGTTACCTTCGGAAAAAGAGTTGGTAGCTCTTGAT
CCGGCAAACAAACCACCGCTGGTAGCGGTGGTTTTTTTGTTTGCAAGCAGCAGATTACGCGCAGAAAAAA
AGGATCTCAAGAAGATCCTTTGATCTTTTCTACGGGGTCTGACGCTCAGTGGAACGAAAACTCACGTTAA
GGGATTTTGGTCATGAGATTATCAAAAAGGATCTTCACCTAGATCCTTTTAAATTAAAAATGAAGTTTTA
AATCAATCTAAAGTATATATGAGTAAACTTGGTCTGACAGTTACCAATGCTTAATCAGTGAGGCACCTAT
CTCAGCGATCTGTCTATTTCGTTCATCCATAGTTGCCTGACTCCCCGTCGTGTAGATAACTACGATACGG
GAGGGCTTACCATCTGGCCCCAGTGCTGCAATGATACCGCGAGACCCACGCTCACCGGCTCCAGATTTAT
CAGCAATAAACCAGCCAGCCGGAAGGGCCGAGCGCAGAAGTGGTCCTGCAACTTTATCCGCCTCCATCCA
GTCTATTAATTGTTGCCGGGAAGCTAGAGTAAGTAGTTCGCCAGTTAATAGTTTGCGCAACGTTGTTGCC
ATTGCTACAGGCATCGTGGTGTCACGCTCGTCGTTTGGTATGGCTTCATTCAGCTCCGGTTCCCAACGAT
CAAGGCGAGTTACATGATCCCCCATGTTGTGCAAAAAAGCGGTTAGCTCCTTCGGTCCTCCGATCGTTGT
CAGAAGTAAGTTGGCCGCAGTGTTATCACTCATGGTTATGGCAGCACTGCATAATTCTCTTACTGTCATG
CCATCCGTAAGATGCTTTTCTGTGACTGGTGAGTACTCAACCAAGTCATTCTGAGAATAGTGTATGCGGC
GACCGAGTTGCTCTTGCCCGGCGTCAATACGGGATAATACCGCGCCACATAGCAGAACTTTAAAAGTGCT
CATCATTGGAAAACGTTCTTCGGGGCGAAAACTCTCAAGGATCTTACCGCTGTTGAGATCCAGTTCGATG
TAACCCACTCGTGCACCCAACTGATCTTCAGCATCTTTTACTTTCACCAGCGTTTCTGGGTGAGCAAAAA
CAGGAAGGCAAAATGCCGCAAAAAAGGGAATAAGGGCGACACGGAAATGTTGAATACTCATACTCTTCCT
TTTTCAATATTATTGAAGCATTTATCAGGGTTATTGTCTCATGAGCGGATACATATTTGAATGTATTTAG
AAAAATAAACAAATAGGGGTTCCGCGCACATTTCCCCGAAAAGTGCCACCTGACGTC
Features (pLannotate 1.2.2; 22 found; start..end, strand, type, name):
     28..80      -  misc_feature   bom (fragment): basis of mobility region from pBR322
    235..614     +  enhancer       CMV enhancer: human cytomegalovirus immediate early enhancer
    615..818     +  promoter       CMV promoter: human cytomegalovirus (CMV) immediate early promoter
    820..839     +  promoter       PLtetO-1 promoter (fragment): modified phage lambda PL promoter with tet operator sites (Lutz and Bujard, 1997)
    841..860     +  promoter       PLtetO-1 promoter (fragment): modified phage lambda PL promoter with tet operator sites (Lutz and Bujard, 1997)
    868..901     +  promoter       TRE3GV promoter (fragment): 3rd-generation Tet-responsive promoter that can be activated by binding of Tet-On® 3G, optimized for retroviral and lentiviral vectors
   1013..3928    +  CDS            EFTUD2: U5S1_HUMAN - Also known as KIAA0031, SNRP116. Experimental evidence at protein level: Swiss-Prot protein existence level 1. Required for pre-mRNA splicing as component of the spliceosome, including pre-catalytic, catalytic and post-catalytic spliceosomal complexes (PubMed:28502770, PubMed:28781166, PubMed:28076346, PubMed:29361316, PubMed:30315277, PubMed:29360106, PubMed:29301961, PubMed:30705154). Component of the U5 snRNP and the U4/U6-U5 tri-snRNP complex, a building block of the spliceosome (PubMed:16723661). From Homo sapiens (Human).
   3965..4510    +  CDS            SNAP-tag®: human O6-alkylguanine-DNA-alkyltransferase variant that forms covalent bonds with benzylguanine derivatives fast-reacting variant, optimized for mammalian expression
   4557..4781    +  polyA_signal   bGH poly(A) signal: bovine growth hormone polyadenylation signal
   4785..4806    +  promoter       SV40 promoter (fragment): SV40 enhancer and early promoter
   4827..5060    +  rep_origin     f1 ori (fragment) (sequence partly withheld): f1 bacteriophage origin of replication; arrow indicates direction of (+) strand synthesis
   5065..5112    +  protein_bind   FRT: FLP-mediated recombination occurs in the 8-bp core sequence TCTAGAAA (Turan and Bode, 2011). FLP recombinase from the Saccharomyces cerevisiae 2μ plasmid
   5120..6142    +  CDS            HygR: aminoglycoside phosphotransferase from E. coli; aph(4)-Ia; confers resistance to hygromycin
   6152..6277    +  CDS            ble (fragment): BLE_KLEPN - Experimental evidence at protein level: Swiss-Prot protein existence level 1. Binding protein with a strong affinity to the bleomycin family of antibiotics. Binds to CL990; an antimitotic-antibiotic compound. From Klebsiella pneumoniae.
   6272..6393    +  polyA_signal   SV40 poly(A) signal: SV40 polyadenylation signal
   6466..6482    -  protein_bind   lac operator: The lac repressor binds to the lac operator to inhibit transcription in E. coli. This inhibition can be relieved by adding lactose or isopropyl-β-D-thiogalactopyranoside (IPTG). lac repressor encoded by lacI
   6490..6520    -  promoter       lac promoter: promoter for the E. coli lac operon
   6535..6556    -  protein_bind   CAP binding site: CAP binding activates transcription in the presence of cAMP. E. coli catabolite activator protein
   6569..6661    -  CDS            lacI (fragment): lac repressor; lacI; The lac repressor binds to the lac operator to inhibit transcription in E. coli. This inhibition can be relieved by adding lactose or isopropyl-β-D-thiogalactopyranoside (IPTG).
   6844..7432    -  rep_origin     ori: high-copy-number ColE1/pMB1/pBR322/pUC origin of replication
   7603..8463    -  CDS            AmpR: β-lactamase; bla; confers resistance to ampicillin, carbenicillin, and related antibiotics
   8464..8568    -  promoter       AmpR promoter: bla
