[The description below was written by a language model from this plasmid's Addgene catalogue record and pLannotate feature annotations shown in this document.]
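Description:
pcDNA5-FRT-TetO-Snu114-fSNAPc is a mammalian expression plasmid of about 8.6 kb, built on the pcDNA5-FRT-TetO-fSNAPc backbone, that encodes the spliceosomal protein Snu114 fused at its C-terminus to a fast-reacting SNAP tag. It is maintained in E. coli through a high-copy ColE1/pUC-type origin and an ampicillin resistance gene with its own bla promoter. The annotation also picks up backbone remnants (fragments of an f1 origin, lac regulatory elements, a bom site and a bleomycin-binding protein gene) that play no evident part in the design.

The expression cassette is driven by the CMV immediate early enhancer and promoter, followed directly by short matches to tet operator-containing promoters. This is consistent with the "TetO" in the name and with a CMV promoter that is repressed by Tet repressor and induced by tetracycline or doxycycline. The Snu114 open reading frame, cloned between KpnI and NotI sites, is annotated as human EFTUD2, a component of the U5 snRNP and the U4/U6-U5 tri-snRNP. It is followed by the SNAP-tag coding sequence and a bovine growth hormone polyadenylation signal. The SNAP tag, an O6-alkylguanine-DNA-alkyltransferase variant, reacts covalently with benzylguanine derivatives, allowing site-specific attachment of fluorophores or other labels.

Downstream lies an FRT site immediately ahead of a hygromycin resistance gene with no annotated promoter of its own, terminated by an SV40 poly(A) signal. In this arrangement, FLP-mediated integration into a genomic FRT site of a suitable host cell line is expected to activate hygromycin resistance, giving stable single-site integrants. The associated publication concerns assembly of human pre-spliceosomes, suggesting use for producing labelled Snu114 to follow spliceosome assembly, although the record does not state this directly.
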