Addgene plasmid #106989: pcDNA5-FRT-TetO-Snu114-fSNAPc
Purpose: open reading frame of Snu114 inserted into pcDNA5-FRT-TetO-fSNAPc using the KpnI and NotI restriction sites
Depositing lab: Melissa Moore. Depositing organization: University of Massachusetts, Worcester. Publication: Synergistic assembly of human pre-spliceosomes across introns and exons. Braun JE, Friedman LJ, Gelles J, Moore MJ. Elife. 2018 Jun 22;7. pii: 37751. doi: 10.7554/eLife.37751. PubMed 29932423.
Backbone
  Vector backbone: pcDNA5-FRT-TetO-fSNAPc
Growth in bacteria
  Bacterial resistance: Ampicillin, 100 μg/mL
  Growth temperature: 37°C
  Growth strain: DH5alpha
  Copy number: Unknown
Gene/Insert
  Gene/Insert name: Snu114
  Tag / fusion protein: fSNAP
Terms and licenses: Academic/Nonprofit Terms; Industry Terms: Not Available to Industry
How to cite: pcDNA5-FRT-TetO-Snu114-fSNAPc was a gift from Melissa Moore (Addgene plasmid # 106989 ; http://n2t.net/addgene:106989 ; RRID:Addgene_106989)
