>Addgene plasmid #106989 | pcDNA5-FRT-TetO-Snu114-fSNAPc | depositor partial sequence | sequence record 201987 | TTGACCTCCATAGAAGACAC
TCTAGCGTTTAACTTAAGCTGCCACCATGGACAAGCTTTCCAGCGGTACCATGGATACCGACTTATATGA
TGAGTTTGGGAATTATATTGGACCAGAGCTTGATTCTGATGAAGATGATGATGAATTGGGTAGAGAGACC
AAAGATCTTGATGAGATGGATGATGATGACGACGACGATGACGTAGGAGATCATGACGATGACCACCCTG
GGATGGAGGTGGTGCTGCATGAGGACAAGAAGTACTACCCAACAGCCGAGGAGGTGTATGGTCCTGAGGT
GGAGACCATAGTTCAAGAGGAAGACACTCAGCCTCTCACAGAACCCATTATTAAGCCAGTGAAAACCAAG
AAATTCACTCTGATGGAGCAGACATTACCTGTTACGGTGTATGAGATGGATTTCTTGGCGGATCTGATGG
ATAACTCAGAGCTCATCAGAAATGTGACCCTTTGTGGACATCTCCACCATGGCAAGACATGTTTTGTGGA
TTGTTTAATTGAACAGACTCACCCGGAAATCAGAAAGCGCTATGACCAAGATCTGTGCTATACTGACATC
CTCTTCACAGAGCAAGAGAGAGGTGTAGGCATCAAAAGCACTCCTGTGACAGTGGTCTTGCCAGACACCA
AAGGAAAATCTTATCTCTTCAATATCATGGACACTCCAGGACATGTGAATTTCTCTGATGAGGTCACAGC
TGGCTTGCGCATCTCAGATGGAGTGGTCCTTTTCATTGATGCTGCTGANGGGGTGATGCTGAACACAGAG
CGGCTGATCAAGCATGCGGTGCANGAGAGGCTGGCAGTCACTGTGTGCATCAACAAGATTGACCGGCTGA
TCCTGGAGCTGAAGCTGCCTCCAACTGATGCTTATTACAAGCTGCGCCACATTGTGGATGAGGTCAATGG
ATTAATAAGCATGTATTCCACTGATGAGAACCTGATCCTTTCCCCACTCCTGGGTAACGTCTGCTTCTCC
AGCTCCCAGTACAGCATCTGCTTCA
