>Addgene plasmid #106989 | pcDNA5-FRT-TetO-Snu114-fSNAPc | depositor partial sequence | sequence record 201988 | tgcccagagggctatccag
TGCCGCTCCCGCCGGAGCCTCCGGAGCCGCGGCCGCACATGGGGTAATTGAGCACAACATCCTGTTTGGC
AAGTTCCAGCAACATAGGATCATCGAAGAATTTGCTGATGCTCACATCTTCACTGAGGCCCTTCCTACGG
CGGGTTTTGATCATGAATTCCCGGGCCAGGTGAGGAGCTGGCTGTGGCTCCAAGGGGCGGATGACAATGC
TCTTGTCCAGGGGATCACCAGGCACAATCTGCCAGTGGTGGAAGACAGACAGAGAAAAGGCTTGTCCCTG
GGTGTGAGTCCGGAGATCAGTCTCAAAGCCAAAAGAGTCGATGGCCGGGATAAAAGCTTTGATGGTGTAC
AGAGGGGAGCCTGGGATGGGTGCATCCTGAGTCACGTGCCCCCTGCGCCTGGCCAGGACGGTATAAACTG
CAGAGACGCAATCTGCAGGGGCCTGGACCTCTACAAAGTAGTAAGGCTCCATCAGACGAGGAGTAGCCAT
GAGGAAGGCAGAGTAGACGACTCTCCTGGCTGTGGGGATGATCTGGCCCCCGCCCCGGTGCAGGGGCTCC
TGGGCAACCACCGCATCCAGGATCTTAAACTTGACATTCCGAATCAATTCATCACAGAGGGGGCCCTCCC
TGGTTCCCCACTGGAAACCTTGAACGATGCTGTCCTTCACTGAACCAAGAAGAGCCTTGTCCACCTCAGA
GGGCAGAGTATCATCCACCAGAATGTTGGGGCCAGTCGCATCAGGGCCAAAAGCCCAGATGGAACGGGCA
GCCAGCAGATCCCAATCGTACTTGGTCTGGAAGAACTCTCCCAGCTTCTTCCTGTTCCACGTAATCTGGA
CCACCTCATTCTCTATGTCCTCT
