>Addgene plasmid #106989 | pcDNA5-FRT-TetO-Snu114-fSNAPc | depositor partial sequence | sequence record 201989 | caatatcatggacactccaggac
TGGCTTGCGCATCTCAGATGGAGTGGTCCTTTTCATTGATGCTGCTGAGGGGGTGATGCTGAACACAGAG
CGGCNGATCAAGCATGCGGTGCAGGAGAGGCTGGCAGTCACTGTGTGCATCAACAAGATTGACCGGCTGA
TCCTGGAGCTGAAGCTGCCTCCAACTGATGCTTATTACAAGCTGCGCCACATTGTGGATGAGGTCAATGG
ATTAATAAGCATGTATTCCACTGATGAGAACCTGATCCTTTCCCCACTCCTGGGTAACGTCTGCTTCTCC
AGCTCCCAGTACAGCATCTGCTTCACGCTGGGCTCCTTTGCCAAGATCTATGCCGACACCTTTGGTGACA
TTAATTACCAAGAATTTGCTAAAAGACTCTGGGGTGACATCTACTTCAACCCTAAGACGCGAAAGTTCAC
CAAAAAGGCCCCAACTAGCAGCTCCCAGAGAAGTTTCGTGGAGTTTATCTTGGAGCCTCTTTATAAGATC
CTCGCCCAGGTTGTAGGTGACGTGGACACCAGCCTCCCACGGACCCTAGACGAGCTTGGCATCCACCTGA
CGAAGGAGGAGCTGAAGCTGAACATCCGCCCCTTGCTCAGGCTGGTCTGCAAAAAGTTCTTTGGCGAGTT
CACAGGCTTTGTGGACATGTGTGTGCAGCATATCCCTTCTCCAAAGGTGGGCGCCAAGCCCAAGATTGAG
CACACCTACACCGGTGGTGTGGACTCCGACCTCGGCGAGGCTATGAGTGACTGTGACCCTGATGGCCCCC
TGATGTGCCACACTACTAAGATGTACAGCACAGATGATGGAGTCCAGTTTCACGCCTTTGGCCGGGTGCT
GAGTGGCACCATTCATGCTGGGCAGCCTGTGAAGGTACTGGGGGAGAACTACACCCTGNAGGATGAGGAA
NACTCCCAGATATGCACCGTGGGCCGCCTTTG
