>Addgene plasmid #106989 | pcDNA5-FRT-TetO-Snu114-fSNAPc | depositor partial sequence | sequence record 201990 | tagacatcaaggtggctgac
CATCCTCCCTCAAGTGCTTTGCTGAAACGCCTAATAAGAAGAACAAGATCACCATGATTGCTGAGCCTCT
TGAGAAGGGCCTGGCAGAGGACATAGAGAATGAGGTGGTCCAGATTACGTGGAACAGGAAGAAGCTGGGA
GAGTTCTTCCAGACCAAGTACGATTGGGATCTGCTGGCTGCCCGTTCCATCTGGGCTTTTGGCCCTGATG
CGACTGGCCCCAACATTCTGGTGGATGATACTCTGCCCTCTGAGGTGGACAAGGCTCTTCTTGGTTCAGT
GAAGGACAGCATCGTTCAAGGTTTCCAGTGGGGAACCAGGGAGGGCCCCCTCTGTGATGAATTGATTCGG
AATGTCAAGTTTAAGATCCTGGATGCGGTGGTTGCCCAGGAGCCCCTGCACCGGGGCGGGGGCCAGATCA
TCCCCACAGCCAGGAGAGTCGTCTACTCTGCCTTCCTCATGGCTACTCCTCGTCTGATGGAGCCTTACTA
CTTTGTAGAGGTCCAGGCCCCTGCAGATTGCGTCTCTGCAGTTTATACCGTCCTGGCCAGGCGCAGGGGG
CACGTGACTCAGGATGCACCCATCCCAGGCTCCCCTCTGTACACCATCAAAGCTTTTATCCCGGCCATCG
ACTCTTTTGGCTTTGAGACTGATCTCCGGACTCACACCCAGGGACAAGCCTTTTCTCTGTCTGTCTTCCA
CCACTGGCAGATTGTGCCTGGTGATCCCCTGGACAAGAGCATTGTCATCCGCCCCTTGGAGCCACAGCCA
GCTCCTCACCTGGCCCGGGAATTCATGATCAAAACCCGCCGTNNAAGGGCCTCAGTGAAGATGTGAGCAT
CAGCAAATTCTTCGATGATCCTATGTTGCTGGAACTTGCCAAACAGNATGTTGTGCTCAATTACCCCATG
TGCGGCCGCGGCTNCCGGA
