>Addgene plasmid #106989 | pcDNA5-FRT-TetO-Snu114-fSNAPc | depositor partial sequence | sequence record 201991 | gtgtggactccgacctcggcgag
CTACTAAGATGTACAGCACAGATGATGGAGTCCAGTTTCACGCCTTTGGCCGGGTGCTGAGTGGCACCAT
TCATGCTGGGCAGCCTGTGAAGGTACTGGGGGAGAACTACACCCTGGAGGATGAGGAAGACTCCCAGATA
TGCACCGTGGGCCGCCTTTGGATCTCTGTGGCCAGATACCACATCGAGGTGAACCGTGTTCCTGCTGGCA
ACTGGGTTCTGATTGAAGGTGTTGATCAACCAATTGTGAAGACAGCAACCATAACCGAACCCCGAGGCAA
TGAGGAGGCTCAGATTTTCCGACCCTTGAAGTTCAATACCACATCTGTTATCAAGATTGCTGTGGAGCCA
GTCAACCCCTCAGAGCTGCCCAAGATGCTTGATGGCCTGCGCAAGGTCAACAAGAGCTATCCATCCCTCA
CCACCAAGGTGGAGGAGTCTGGCGAGCATGTGATCCTGGGCACTGGGGAGCTCTACCTGGACTGTGTGAT
GCATGATTTGCGGAAGATGTACTCAGAGATAGACATCAAGGTGGCTGACCCAGTTGTCACGTTTTGTGAG
ACGGTGGTGGAAACATCCTCCCTCAAGTGCTTTGCTGAAACGCCTAATAAGAAGAACAAGATCACCATGA
TTGCTGAGCCTCTTGAGAAGGGCCTGGCAGAGGACATAGAGAATGAGGTGGTCCAGATTACGTGGAACAG
GAAGAAGCTGGGAGAGTTCTTCCAGACCAAGTACGATTGGGATCTGCTGGCTGCCCGTTCCATCTGGGCT
TTTGGCCCTGATGCGACTGGCCCCAACATTCTGGTGGATGATACTCTGCCCTCTGANGTGGACAAGGCTC
TTCTTGGTTCAGTGAANGACAGCATCGTTCAAGGTTTCCAGTGGGGAACCAGGGAGGGCCCCCTCTGTGA
TGAATTGATTCGGAATGT
